>Addgene plasmid #241902 | LbCas12a-RRV-intron | addgene full sequence | sequence record 485641 | Addgene NGS Result
TGGACCAGCCAGGACAGAAATGCCTCGACTTCGCTGCTACCCAAGGTTGCCGGGTGACGCACACCGTGGA
AACGGATGAAGGCACGAACCCAGTGGACATAAGCCTGTTCGGTTCGTAAGCTGTAATGCAAGTAGCGTAT
GCGCTCACGCAACTGGTCCAGAACCTTGACCGAACGCAGCGGTGGTAACGGCGCAGTGGCGGTTTTCATG
GCTTGTTATGACTGTTTTTTTGGGGTACAGTCTATGCCTCGGGCATCCAAGCAGCAAGCGCGTTACGCCG
TGGGTCGATGTTTGATGTTATGGAGCAGCAACGATGTTACGCAGCAGGGCAGTCGCCCTAAAACAAAGTT
AAACATTATGAGGGAAGCGGTGATCGCCGAAGTATCGACTCAACTATCAGAGGTAGTTGGCGTCATCGAG
CGCCATCTCGAACCGACGTTGCTGGCCGTACATTTGTACGGCTCCGCAGTGGATGGCGGCCTGAAGCCAC
ACAGTGATATTGATTTGCTGGTTACGGTGACCGTAAGGCTTGATGAAACAACGCGGCGAGCTTTGATCAA
CGACCTTTTGGAAACTTCGGCTTCCCCTGGAGAGAGCGAGATTCTCCGCGCTGTAGAAGTCACCATTGTT
GTGCACGACGACATCATTCCGTGGCGTTATCCAGCTAAGCGCGAACTGCAATTTGGAGAATGGCAGCGCA
ATGACATTCTTGCAGGTATCTTCGAGCCAGCCACGATCGACATTGATCTGGCTATCTTGCTGACAAAAGC
AAGAGAACATAGCGTTGCCTTGGTAGGTCCAGCGGCGGAGGAACTCTTTGATCCGGTTCCTGAACAGGAT
CTATTTGAGGCGCTAAATGAAACCTTAACGCTATGGAACTCGCCGCCCGACTGGGCTGGCGATGAGCGAA
ATGTAGTGCTTACGTTGTCCCGCATTTGGTACAGCGCAGTAACCGGCAAAATCGCGCCGAAGGATGTCGC
TGCCGACTGGGCAATGGAGCGCCTGCCGGCCCAGTATCAGCCCGTCATACTTGAAGCTAGACAGGCTTAT
CTTGGACAAGAAGAAGATCGCTTGGCCTCGCGCGCAGATCAGTTGGAAGAATTTGTCCACTACGTGAAAG
GCGAGATCACCAAGGTAGTCGGCAAATAACCCTCGAGCCACCCATGACCAAAATCCCTTAACGTGAGTTA
CGCGTCGTTCCACTGAGCGTCAGACCCCGTAGAAAAGATCAAAGGATCTTCTTGAGATCCTTTTTTTCTG
CGCGTAATCTGCTGCTTGCAAACAAAAAAACCACCGCTACCAGCGGTGGTTTGTTTGCCGGATCAAGAGC
TACCAACTCTTTTTCCGAAGGTAACTGGCTTCAGCAGAGCGCAGATACCAAATACTGTTCTTCTAGTGTA
GCCGTAGTTAGGCCACCACTTCAAGAACTCTGTAGCACCGCCTACATACCTCGCTCTGCTAATCCTGTTA
CCAGTGGCTGCTGCCAGTGGCGATAAGTCGTGTCTTACCGGGTTGGACTCAAGACGATAGTTACCGGATA
AGGCGCAGCGGTCGGGCTGAACGGGGGGTTCGTGCACACAGCCCAGCTTGGAGCGAACGACCTACACCGA
ACTGAGATACCTACAGCGTGAGCTATGAGAAAGCGCCACGCTTCCCGAAGGGAGAAAGGCGGACAGGTAT
CCGGTAAGCGGCAGGGTCGGAACAGGAGAGCGCACGAGGGAGCTTCCAGGGGGAAACGCCTGGTATCTTT
ATAGTCCTGTCGGGTTTCGCCACCTCTGACTTGAGCGTCGATTTTTGTGATGCTCGTCAGGGGGGCGGAG
CCTATGGAAAAACGCCAGCAACGCGGCCTTTTTACGGTTCCTGGCCTTTTGCTGGCCTTTTGCTCACATG
TTCTTTCCTGCGTTATCCCCTGATTCTGTGGATAACCGTATTACCGCCTTTGAGTGAGCTGATACCGCTC
GCCGCAGCCGAACGACCGAGCGCAGCGAGTCAGTGAGCGAGGAAGCGGAAGAGCGCCCAATACGCAAACC
GCCTCTCCCCGCGCGTTGGCCGATTCATTAATGCAGCTGGCACGACAGGTTTCCCGACTGGAAAGCGGGC
AGTGAGCGCAACGCAATTAATACGCGTACCGCGAGCCAGGAAGAGTTTGTAGAAACGCAAAAAGGCCATC
CGTCAGGATGGCCTTCTGCTTAGTTTGATGCCTGGCAGTTTATGGCGGGCGTCCTGCCCGCCACCCTCCG
GGCCGTTGCTTCACAACGTTCAAATCCGCTCCCGGCGGATTTGTCCTACTCAGGAGAGCGTTCACCGACA
AACAACAGATAAAACGAAAGGCCCAGTCTTCCGACTGAGCCTTTCGTTTTATTTGATGCCTGGCAGTTCC
CTACTCTCGCGTTAACGCTTGCATGGATGTTTTCCCAGTCACGACGTTGTAAAACGACGGCCAGTCTTAA
GCTCGGGCCCCAAATAATGATTTTATTTTGACTGATAGTGACCTGTTCGTTGCAACAAATTGATGAGCAA
TGCTTTTTTATAATGCCAACTTTGTACAAAAAAGCAGGCTCCGAATTCGCCCTTCACCATGGCTCCTAAG
AAGAAGCGGAAGGTTGGTATTCACGGGGTGCCTGCGGCTAGCAAGCTCGAGAAGTTTACCAACTGCTACA
GCCTGTCTAAGACCCTGAGGTTCAAGGCTATTCCTGTGGGTAAGACCCAAGAGAATATCGACAACAAGCG
GCTGCTGGTTGAGGATGAGAAGAGAGCTGAGGATTACAAGGGCGTGAAGAAGCTGCTGGATCGGTACTAC
CTGAGCTTCATCAACGATGTGCTGCACAGCATCAAGCTGAAGAACCTGAACAACTACATCAGCCTGTTCC
GGAAGAAAACCCGGACCGAGAAAGAGAACAAAGAGCTTGAGAACCTCGAGATCAACCTGCGGAAAGAGAT
CGCTAAGGCTTTCAAGGGTAACGAAGGTAAGGATTTTTATGATATACTATGCTTATGTATTTTGTACTGA
AAGCATATCCTGCTTCATTGGGATATTACTGAAAGCATTTAACTACATGTAAACTCACTTGATGATCAAT
AAACTTGATTTTGCAGGTTACAAGAGCCTGTTCAAGAAGGATATTATCGAGACTATCCTGCCTGAGTTCC
TGGACGATAAGGATGAGATTGCCCTGGTGAACAGCTTCAACCGCTTCACTACTGCCTTCACCGGTTTCTT
CAGAAACCGGGAAAACATGTTCAGCGAAGAGGCCAAGTCTACCTCTATCGCTTTCCGGTGCATTAACGAG
AACTTGACCGTGTACATCAGCAACATGGACATCTTCGAGAAGGTGGACGCCATCTTCGATAAGCACGAGG
TGCAAGAAATCAAAGAGAAGATCCTGAACTCCGACTACGACGTCGAGGATTTTTTTGAGGGCGAGTTCTT
CAACTTCGTGCTCACCCAAGAAGGTAACATTCCTTAGTTACCTTTCTTTTCTTTTTCCATCATAAGTTTA
TAGATTGTACATGCTTTGAGATTTTTCTTTGCAAACAATCTCAGGTATCGATGTGTACAACGCTATCATC
GGTGGTTTCGTGACTGAGAGCGGTGAGAAGATTAAGGGCCTGAACGAGTACATTAACCTGTACAATCAAA
AGACCAAGCAGAAGCTGCCGAAGTTCAAGCCGCTTTACAAGCAGGTTCTGAGCGATCGTGAGAGCCTGTC
TTTTTACGGAGAGGGATACACCTCTGATGAAGAGGTTTTGGAGGTAATCTTGAAATTGGAACTCTTCTTT
TGTTGTCTAAACCTATCAATTTCTTTGCGGAAATTTATTTGAAGCTGTAGAGTTAAAATTGAGTCTTTTA
AACTTTTGTAGGTGTTCCGTAACACCCTGAACAAGAACAGCGAGATCTTCAGCTCCATCAAGAAGCTGGA
AAAGCTGTTTAAGAACTTCGACGAGTACAGCAGCGCTGGCATCTTCGTTAAGAACGGTCCTGCTATCAGC
ACCATCAGCAAGGATATTTTCGGCGAGTGGAACGTGATCCGGGATAAGTGGAATGCTGAGTACGATGACA
TCCACCTGAAGAAAAAGGCTGTGGTGACCGAGAAGTACGAGGATGATAGGCGGAAGTCCTTCAAGAAGAT
AGGTAAGTTGTTACTTATGATTGTTTTCCTCTCTGCTACATGTATTTTGTTGTTCATTTCTGTAAGATAT
AAGAATTGAGTTTTCCTCTGATGATATTATTAGGTTCCTTTAGCCTCGAGCAGCTTCAAGAGTATGCTGA
CGCTGATCTGTCCGTGGTCGAGAAGCTTAAAGAGATCATCATCCAGAAGGTCGACGAGATCTACAAGGTG
TACGGCAGCTCTGAGAAGCTTTTCGATGCTGACTTCGTGTTGGAGAAGTCTCTGAAGAAGAACGACGCCG
TTGTCGCTATCATGAAGGATCTGCTGGACAGCGTGAAGTCTTTCGAGAACTATATCAAGGCCTTCTTCGG
CGAAGGTTAGTATCATATGAAGAAATACCTAGTTTCAGTTGATGAATGCTATTTTCTGACCTCAGTTGTT
CTCTTTTGAGAATTATTTCTTTTCTAATTTGCCTGATTTTTCTATTAATTCATTAGGTAAAGAGACTAAT
AGGGACGAGTCATTCTACGGCGATTTCGTGCTGGCTTACGACATCCTTCTTAAGGTGGACCACATCTACG
ACGCCATCAGAAATTACGTGACCCAGAAGCCGTACAGCAAGGACAAGTTCAAGTTGTACTTCCAGAATCC
GCAGTTCATGGGCGGCTGGGACAAAGACAAAGAGACAGATTACAGGGCTACCATCCTGCGGTACGGCTCT
AAGTACTACCTTGCCATCATGGACAAGAAATACGCCAAGTGCCTGCAAAAGATCGACAAGGATGATGTGA
ACGGCAACTACGAGAAGATCAACTACAAGCTCCTGCCAGGTAAATCCTGGTCCACACTTTTACGATAAAA
ACACAAGATTTTAAACTATGAACTGATCAATAATCATTCCTAAAAGACCACACTTTTGTTTTGTTTCTAA
AGTAATTTTTACTGTTATAACAGGTCCTAACAAGATGCTTCCTAAGGTGTTCTTCTCAAAGAAATGGATG
GCCTACTACAACCCGAGCGAGGACATCCAGAAAATCTACAAGAACGGCACCTTCAAAAAGGGCGACATGT
TCAACCTGAACGACTGCCACAAGCTGATCGATTTCTTCAAGGACAGCATCAGCCGGTATCCGAAGTGGTC
TAACGCTTACGATTTCAACTTCAGCGAGACTGAGAAGTATAAGGATATCGCCGGCTTCTACCGTGAGGTT
GAGGAACAGGGTTACAAGGTTAGCTTCGAGAGCGCCAGCAAGAAAGAGGTGGACAAGTTGGTTGAAGAAG
GTAAGAGGTCAAAAGGTTTCCGCAATGATCCCTCTTTTTTTGTTTCTCTAGTTTCAAGAATTTGGGTATA
TGACTAACTTCTGAGTGTTCCTTGATGCATATTTGTGATGAGACAAATGTTTGTTCTATGTTTTAGGTAA
GCTGTACATGTTCCAAATCTATAACAAGGACTTCTCCGACAAGTCTCACGGCACTCCTAATCTGCATACA
ATGTACTTCAAGCTGCTGTTCGACGAGAACAACCACGGTCAGATTAGGCTTTCTGGTGGTGCTGAGCTGT
TCATGAGAAGGGCCTCACTGAAGAAAGAAGAGTTGGTCGTTCACCCTGCCAACTCTCCAATCGCTAACAA
GAACCCTGACAACCCGAAAAAGACCACCACCTTGTCTTACGACGTGTACAAGGATAAGCGGTTCAGCGAG
GATCAGTACGAGCTTCACATTCCGATCGCCATCAACAAGTGCCCGAAGAACATCTTCAAGATCAATACCG
AGGTGCGGGTGCTGCTGAAGCACGATGATAATCCTTACGTGATCGGCATCGATAGGGGCGAGAGAAACCT
TCTTTACATCGTGGTGGTGGACGGCAAGGGCAATATCGTTGAGCAGTACTCTCTGAACGAGATTATCAAC
AATTTCAACGGCATCCGGATCAAGACCGACTACCACTCTCTGCTGGATAAGAAAGAAAAAGAGCGGTTCG
AGGCCAGGCAGAACTGGACTTCTATCGAAAACATCAAAGAGCTGAAGGCCGGCTACATCTCTCAGGTGGT
GCATAAGATTTGCGAGCTGGTGGAAAAGTACGACGCTGTGATTGCTCTCGAGGATCTGAACAGCGGCTTC
AAGAACTCACGTGTGAAGGTAAAGCAACTGTGTTTTAATCAATTTCTTGTCAGGATATATGGATTATAAC
TTAATTTTTGAGAAATCTGTAGTATTTGGCGTGAAATGAGTTTGCTTTTTGGTTTCTCCCGTGTTATAGG
TTGAGAAGCAGGTCTACCAAAAGTTCGAGAAGATGCTCATCGACAAGCTGAACTACATGGTGGACAAAAA
GAGCAACCCTTGCGCTACCGGTGGTGCTCTTAAGGGTTACCAGATCACTAACAAGTTCGAGTCTTTCAAG
AGCATGAGCACCCAGAACGGCTTCATCTTCTACATCCCTGCTTGGCTGACCAGCAAGATCGATCCTTCTA
CTGGCTTCGTCAACCTGCTCAAGACCAAGTACACCAGCATTGCCGACAGCAAGAAGTTCATCAGCTCATT
CGACCGGATCATGTACGTGCCAGAAGAGGATCTTTTCGAGTTCGCCCTCGATTACAAGAACTTCTCTAGG
ACCGACGCCGACTACATTAAGAAGTGGAAGCTGTACTCCTACGGCAACCGGATTCGGATCTTTCGGAACC
CGAAGAAAAACAACGTGTTCGACTGGGAAGAGGTAAAGTTTCCAACTTTCCTTTACCATATCAAACTATA
GTTCGAAACTTTTTATTTGATCAACTTCAAGGCCACCCGATCTTTCTATTCCTGATTAATTTGTGATGAA
TCCATATTGACTTTTGATGGTTACGCAGGTGTGCCTGACCTCTGCCTACAAAGAACTGTTCAACAAGTAC
GGCATCAACTACCAGCAGGGTGATATTAGGGCTCTGCTTTGCGAGCAGTCTGACAAGGCTTTCTACAGCT
CTTTCATGGCCCTGATGTCTCTGATGCTGCAAATGAGGAACTCTATCACCGGTAGGACCGATGTGGACTT
CCTTATCTCTCCGGTGAAGAACAGTGACGGGATCTTCTACGACAGCCGGAATTATGAGGCTCAAGAGAAC
GCAATCCTGCCGAAGAATGCTGATGCTAACGGCGCTTACAACATTGCCAGAAAGGTGCTGTGGGCTATCG
GCCAGTTTAAGAAAGCCGAAGATGAGAAGTTGGACAAGGTCTGTCTTTCCTATTTCATATGTTTAATCCT
AGGAATTTGATCAATTGATTGTATGTATGTCGATCCCAAGACTTTCTTGTTCACTTATATCTTAACTCTC
TCTTTGCTGTTTCTTGCAGGTGAAGATCGCTATCTCCAACAAAGAGTGGCTCGAGTACGCTCAGACTAGC
GTTAAGCATAAGCGTCCTGCTGCCACCAAAAAGGCCGGACAGGCTAAGAAAAAGAAGTGAGACGACTAGT
GGCGGCCGCCGACGTCCGATCGTTCAAACATTTGGCAATAAAGTTTCTTAAGATTGAATCCTGTTGCCGG
TCTTGCGATGATTATCATATAATTTCTGTTGAATTACGTTAAGCATGTAATAATTAACATGTAATGCATG
ACGTTATTTATGAGATGGGTTTTTATGATTAGAGTCCCGCAATTATACATTTAATACGCGATAGAAAACA
AAATATAGCGCGCAAACTAGGATAAATTATCGCGCGCGGTGTCATCTATGTTACTAGATCGGGAATTGAT
CCCCCCTCGACAGCTTCCGGAAAGGGCGAATTCGCAACTTTGTATACAAAAGTTGAACGAGAAACGTAAA
ATGATATAAATATCAATATATTAAATTAGATTTTGCATAAAAAACAGACTACATAATACTGTAAAACACA
ACATATCCAGTCACTATGCCATCCAGCTGATATCCCCTATAGTGAGTCGTATTACATGGTCATAGCTGTT
TCCTGGCAGCTCTGGCCCGTGTCTCAAAATCTCTGATGTTACATTGCACAAGATAAAAATATATCATCAT
GCCTCCTC
Features (pLannotate 1.2.2; 18 found; start..end, strand, type, name):
     96..119     +  promoter       Pc promoter (fragment): intI1 (promoter lies within the coding sequence); class 1 integron promoter
    295..351     +  CDS            GmR (fragment): gentamycin acetyltransferase; aacC1; confers resistance to gentamycin
    358..1149    +  CDS            SmR: aminoglycoside adenylyltransferase (Murphy, 1985); aadA; confers resistance to spectinomycin and streptomycin
   1242..1830    +  rep_origin     ori: high-copy-number ColE1/pMB1/pBR322/pUC origin of replication
   2013..2105    +  CDS            lacI (fragment): lac repressor; lacI; The lac repressor binds to the lac operator to inhibit transcription in E. coli. This inhibition can be relieved by adding lactose or isopropyl-β-D-thiogalactopyranoside (IPTG).
   2160..2187    -  terminator     rrnB T2 terminator: transcription terminator T2 from the E. coli rrnB gene
   2319..2362    +  terminator     rrnB T1 terminator: Escherichia coli rrnB; transcription terminator T1 from the E. coli rrnB gene
   2409..2445    -  CDS            lacZα (fragment): LacZα fragment of β-galactosidase; lacZ fragment
   2461..2560    +  protein_bind   attL1: mutant version of attL; recombination site for the Gateway® LR reaction LR Clonase™
   3075..3434    +  CDS            cas12a (fragment): CS12A_ACISB - Also known as cpf1 From Acidaminococcus sp. (strain BV3L6).
   3541..4941    +  CDS            cas12a (fragment): CS12A_FRATN - Also known as cpf1 From Francisella tularensis subsp. novicida (strain U112).
   5039..5395    +  CDS            cas12a (fragment): CS12A_FRATN - Also known as cpf1 From Francisella tularensis subsp. novicida (strain U112).
   5526..6257    +  CDS            cas12a (fragment): CS12A_FRATN - Also known as cpf1 From Francisella tularensis subsp. novicida (strain U112).
   6370..6837    +  CDS            cas12a (fragment): CS12A_FRATN - Also known as cpf1 From Francisella tularensis subsp. novicida (strain U112).
   6986..7312    +  CDS            cas12a (fragment): CS12A_ACISB - Also known as cpf1 From Acidaminococcus sp. (strain BV3L6).
   7578..7830    +  terminator     NOS terminator: nopaline synthase terminator and poly(A) signal
   7875..7998    +  protein_bind   attR5: mutant version of attR; recombination site for the Gateway® LR reaction LR Clonase™
   8016..8034    -  promoter       T7 promoter: promoter for bacteriophage T7 RNA polymerase
