[The description below was written by a language model from this plasmid's Addgene catalogue record and pLannotate feature annotations shown in this document.]
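Description:
LbCas12a-RRV-intron is a Gateway entry plasmid built on the pYPQ167 backbone and catalogued as a plant expression/CRISPR vector. It is propagated in E. coli from a high-copy ColE1/pUC-type origin and selected with spectinomycin through the aadA (SmR) aminoglycoside adenylyltransferase gene. Short fragments of a class 1 integron Pc promoter and a gentamicin acetyltransferase gene sit just upstream of that marker. Small lacI and lacZα remnants, rrnB T1/T2 terminators and a T7 promoter are also annotated as backbone elements.

The payload is a roughly 5.3 kb insert encoding LbCas12a-RRV-intron, recorded as carrying nuclear localization signals at both the N and C termini. The automated annotation splits this region into six separate cas12a fragments, which it matches by homology to the Acidaminococcus and Francisella orthologues rather than to the Lb enzyme named in the record. The gaps between the fragments are consistent with a coding sequence interrupted by introns, as the construct name suggests. The record does not state the number or origin of the introns, or what the "RRV" designation refers to, though it presumably denotes an engineered variant. A NOS terminator and poly(A) signal follows the coding region. No promoter is annotated upstream of the nuclease, which fits an entry clone where the promoter comes from the destination vector.

The cassette is flanked by attL1 and attR5 sites, an arrangement used in multisite Gateway LR reactions. This allows the nuclease module to be combined with a second entry clone, typically a crRNA expression unit, in a plant destination vector. The associated publication concerns Cas12a genome editing in common wheat via shoot apical meristem delivery.
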