Addgene plasmid #241902: LbCas12a-RRV-intron
Purpose: LbCas12a-RRV-intron Gateway entry plasmid
Depositing lab: Yiping Qi. Depositing organization: University of Maryland, College Park. Publication: Efficient genome editing by CRISPR-Cas12a in common wheat via shoot apical meristem delivery. Luo W, Ors S, Fang H, Zeng M, Cheng Y, Sidawy AE, Qi Y. Plant Physiol. 2025 Nov 26;199(4):kiaf611. doi: 10.1093/plphys/kiaf611. PubMed 41335006.
Backbone
  Vector backbone: pYPQ167
  Vector type: Plant Expression, CRISPR
Growth in bacteria
  Bacterial resistance: Spectinomycin, 50 μg/mL
  Growth temperature: 37°C
  Growth strain: DH5alpha
  Copy number: High Copy
Gene/Insert
  Gene/Insert name: LbCas12a-RRV-intron
  Insert size (bp): 5275
  Tag / fusion protein: NLS (N terminal on insert); NLS (C terminal on insert)
Terms and licenses: Academic/Nonprofit Terms; Industry Terms: Not Available to Industry
How to cite: LbCas12a-RRV-intron was a gift from Yiping Qi (Addgene plasmid # 241902 ; http://n2t.net/addgene:241902 ; RRID:Addgene_241902)
